Addgene plasmid #214205: pET28-His6-SUMO-Fgr-SH2-AviTag
Purpose: Bacterial expression of SH2 domain of the Fgr kinase with N-terminal Thrombin-cleavable 6xHis tag and SUMO and C-terminal AviTag for Streptavidin bead functionalization for binder selections
Depositing lab: Neel Shah. Depositing organization: Columbia University. Publication: Accurate affinity models for SH2 domains from peptide binding assays and free-energy regression. Gagoski D, Rube HT, Rastogi C, Melo LAN, Li X, Voleti R, Shah NH, Bussemaker HJ. Protein Sci. 2025 Nov;34(11):e70317. doi: 10.1002/pro.70317. PubMed 41088778.
Backbone
  Vector backbone: pET28
  Backbone size w/o insert (bp): 5665
  Total vector size (bp): 5989
  Vector type: Bacterial Expression
Growth in bacteria
  Bacterial resistance: Kanamycin, 50 μg/mL
  Growth temperature: 37°C
  Growth strain: DH5alpha
  Copy number: Low Copy
Gene/Insert
  Gene/Insert name: Fgr kinase SH2 domain (alt name: Src-Homology 2 domain of Tyrosine-protein kinase Fgr)
  Species: H. sapiens (human)
  Entrez Gene: FGR (a.k.a. SRC2, c-fgr, c-src2, p55-Fgr, p55c-fgr, p58-Fgr, p58c-fgr)
  Promoter: T7
  Tag / fusion protein: 6xHis (N terminal on backbone); SUMO (N terminal on backbone); AviTag (C terminal on backbone)
  Cloning method: Gibson Cloning
  Sequencing primers: 5′ T7 promotor; 3′ T7 terminator
Terms and licenses: Academic/Nonprofit Terms; Industry Terms: Not Available to Industry
Depositor comments: Please visit https://doi.org/10.1101/2024.12.23.630085 for bioRxiv preprint.
How to cite: pET28-His6-SUMO-Fgr-SH2-AviTag was a gift from Neel Shah (Addgene plasmid # 214205 ; http://n2t.net/addgene:214205 ; RRID:Addgene_214205)
