[The description below was written by a language model from this plasmid's Addgene catalogue record and pLannotate feature annotations shown in this document.]
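Description:
pET28-His6-SUMO-Fgr-SH2-AviTag is a bacterial expression plasmid of about 6 kb, built on the pET28 backbone, for producing the SH2 domain of the human tyrosine kinase Fgr in E. coli. It replicates from a ColE1/pBR322-type origin accompanied by the bom region and the rop gene, which holds copy number low, as the catalogue entry notes. Selection is by kanamycin through the aph(3')-Ia aminoglycoside phosphotransferase gene. An f1 origin is also present, along with remnants of the tetracycline resistance gene typical of this backbone.

Expression is driven by a T7 promoter followed by a lac operator and the phage T7 gene 10 ribosome binding site. The plasmid also carries lacI, so transcription is repressed until IPTG is added in a host that supplies T7 RNA polymerase, and it ends at the T7 terminator. The open reading frame starts with a 6xHis tag (picked up by the annotation only as a fragment of a composite tag). This is followed by a thrombin cleavage site, a yeast SMT3-derived SUMO module that generally aids solubility, and the 324 bp FGR fragment encoding the SH2 domain, inserted by Gibson assembly. The catalogue lists a C-terminal AviTag, a short acceptor peptide for site-specific biotinylation by BirA. The feature table does not annotate it, although there is unannotated sequence just downstream of the FGR fragment. The table also flags a downstream His-tag fragment from the backbone, and the record does not say whether this is translated.

The stated purpose is to purify the domain via the His tag, biotinylate it, and immobilise it on streptavidin beads for binder selections. The associated publication concerns peptide-binding assays used to model SH2 domain affinities.
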