Features (pLannotate 1.2.2; 22 found; start..end, strand, type, name):
     13..441     +  rep_origin     f1 ori (sequence partly withheld): f1 bacteriophage origin of replication; arrow indicates direction of (+) strand synthesis
    494..551     +  promoter       AmpR promoter (fragment): bla
    560..1375    -  CDS            KanR: aminoglycoside phosphotransferase; aph(3')-Ia; confers resistance to kanamycin in bacteria or G418 (Geneticin®) in eukaryotes
   1497..2085    +  rep_origin     ori: high-copy-number ColE1/pMB1/pBR322/pUC origin of replication
   2271..2410    -  misc_feature   bom: basis of mobility region from pBR322
   2512..2703    -  CDS            rop: Rop protein, which maintains plasmids at low copy number; rop
   2720..3100    +  CDS            YPB1_ECOLX: Protein predicted: Swiss-Prot protein existence level 4. From Escherichia coli.
   3172..3463    -  CDS            TcR (fragment): tetracycline efflux protein; tet; confers resistance to tetracycline
   3478..3499    -  protein_bind   CAP binding site: CAP binding activates transcription in the presence of cAMP. E. coli catabolite activator protein
   3512..4594    -  CDS            lacI: lac repressor; lacI; The lac repressor binds to the lac operator to inhibit transcription in E. coli. This inhibition can be relieved by adding lactose or isopropyl-β-D-thiogalactopyranoside (IPTG).
   4595..4672    -  promoter       lacI promoter: lacI
   4680..4959    -  CDS            TcR (fragment): tetracycline efflux protein; tet; confers resistance to tetracycline
   4985..5003    +  promoter       T7 promoter: promoter for bacteriophage T7 RNA polymerase
   5004..5028    +  protein_bind   lac operator: The lac repressor binds to the lac operator to inhibit transcription in E. coli. This inhibition can be relieved by adding lactose or isopropyl-β-D-thiogalactopyranoside (IPTG). lac repressor encoded by lacI
   5043..5065    +  RBS            RBS: efficient ribosome binding site from bacteriophage T7 gene 10 (Olins and Rangwala, 1989)
   5085..5101    +  CDS            capTEV™ (fragment): composite tag for in vivo biotinylation, TEV protease cleavage, and 6xHis tagging
   5112..5129    +  CDS            thrombin site: thrombin recognition and cleavage site
   5136..5429    +  CDS            SUMO: cleavable ubiquitin-like protein tag; S. cerevisiae SMT3 (truncated)
   5430..5753    +  CDS            FGR (fragment): FGR_HUMAN - Also known as SRC2. Experimental evidence at protein level: Swiss-Prot protein existence level 1. Non-receptor tyrosine-protein kinase that transmits signals from cell surface receptors devoid of kinase activity and contributes to the regulation of immune responses, including neutrophil, monocyte, macrophage and mast cell functions, cytoskeleton remodeling in response to extracellular stimuli, phagocytosis, cell adhesion and migration. Promotes mast cell degranulation, release of inflammatory cytokines and IgE-mediated anaphylaxis. Acts downstream of receptors that bind the Fc regi
   5830..5847    +  CDS            9xHis (fragment): 9xHis affinity tag
   5857..5906    +  CDS            SET1 (fragment): solubility-enhancement tag derived from T7 phage gene 10B
   5914..5961    +  terminator     T7 terminator: transcription terminator for bacteriophage T7 RNA polymerase
>Addgene plasmid #214205 | pET28-His6-SUMO-Fgr-SH2-AviTag | addgene full sequence | sequence record 422780 | Addgene NGS Result
TTGGCGAATGGG
[124 nt withheld, positions 13-136]
C
[91 nt withheld, positions 138-228]
A
[49 nt withheld, positions 230-278]
CCTTTGACGTTGGAGTCCACGTTCTTT
[37 nt withheld, positions 306-342]
ACCCTATCTCGGTCTATTCTTTTGATTTATAAGGGATTTTGCCGATTTCGGCCTATTGGTTAAAAAATGA
GCTGATTTAACAAAAATTTAACGCGAATTTTAACAAAATATTAACGCTTACAATTTAGGTGGCACTTTTC
GGGGAAATGTGCGCGGAACCCCTATTTGTTTATTTTTCTAAATACATTCAAATATGTATCCGCTCATGAA
TTAATTCTTAGAAAAACTCATCGAGCATCAAATGAAACTGCAATTTATTCATATCAGGATTATCAATACC
ATATTTTTGAAAAAGCCGTTTCTGTAATGAAGGAGAAAACTCACCGAGGCAGTTCCATAGGATGGCAAGA
TCCTGGTATCGGTCTGCGATTCCGACTCGTCCAACATCAATACAACCTATTAATTTCCCCTCGTCAAAAA
TAAGGTTATCAAGTGAGAAATCACCATGAGTGACGACTGAATCCGGTGAGAATGGCAAAAGTTTATGCAT
TTCTTTCCAGACTTGTTCAACAGGCCAGCCATTACGCTCGTCATCAAAATCACTCGCATCAACCAAACCG
TTATTCATTCGTGATTGCGCCTGAGCGAGACGAAATACGCGATCGCTGTTAAAAGGACAATTACAAACAG
GAATCGAATGCAACCGGCGCAGGAACACTGCCAGCGCATCAACAATATTTTCACCTGAATCAGGATATTC
TTCTAATACCTGGAATGCTGTTTTCCCGGGGATCGCAGTGGTGAGTAACCATGCATCATCAGGAGTACGG
ATAAAATGCTTGATGGTCGGAAGAGGCATAAATTCCGTCAGCCAGTTTAGTCTGACCATCTCATCTGTAA
CATCATTGGCAACGCTACCTTTGCCATGTTTCAGAAACAACTCTGGCGCATCGGGCTTCCCATACAATCG
ATAGATTGTCGCACCTGATTGCCCGACATTATCGCGAGCCCATTTATACCCATATAAATCAGCATCCATG
TTGGAATTTAATCGCGGCCTAGAGCAAGACGTTTCCCGTTGAATATGGCTCATAACACCCCTTGTATTAC
TGTTTATGTAAGCAGACAGTTTTATTGTTCATGACCAAAATCCCTTAACGTGAGTTTTCGTTCCACTGAG
CGTCAGACCCCGTAGAAAAGATCAAAGGATCTTCTTGAGATCCTTTTTTTCTGCGCGTAATCTGCTGCTT
GCAAACAAAAAAACCACCGCTACCAGCGGTGGTTTGTTTGCCGGATCAAGAGCTACCAACTCTTTTTCCG
AAGGTAACTGGCTTCAGCAGAGCGCAGATACCAAATACTGTCCTTCTAGTGTAGCCGTAGTTAGGCCACC
ACTTCAAGAACTCTGTAGCACCGCCTACATACCTCGCTCTGCTAATCCTGTTACCAGTGGCTGCTGCCAG
TGGCGATAAGTCGTGTCTTACCGGGTTGGACTCAAGACGATAGTTACCGGATAAGGCGCAGCGGTCGGGC
TGAACGGGGGGTTCGTGCACACAGCCCAGCTTGGAGCGAACGACCTACACCGAACTGAGATACCTACAGC
GTGAGCTATGAGAAAGCGCCACGCTTCCCGAAGGGAGAAAGGCGGACAGGTATCCGGTAAGCGGCAGGGT
CGGAACAGGAGAGCGCACGAGGGAGCTTCCAGGGGGAAACGCCTGGTATCTTTATAGTCCTGTCGGGTTT
CGCCACCTCTGACTTGAGCGTCGATTTTTGTGATGCTCGTCAGGGGGGCGGAGCCTATGGAAAAACGCCA
GCAACGCGGCCTTTTTACGGTTCCTGGCCTTTTGCTGGCCTTTTGCTCACATGTTCTTTCCTGCGTTATC
CCCTGATTCTGTGGATAACCGTATTACCGCCTTTGAGTGAGCTGATACCGCTCGCCGCAGCCGAACGACC
GAGCGCAGCGAGTCAGTGAGCGAGGAAGCGGAAGAGCGCCTGATGCGGTATTTTCTCCTTACGCATCTGT
GCGGTATTTCACACCGCAATGGTGCACTCTCAGTACAATCTGCTCTGATGCCGCATAGTTAAGCCAGTAT
ACACTCCGCTATCGCTACGTGACTGGGTCATGGCTGCGCCCCGACACCCGCCAACACCCGCTGACGCGCC
CTGACGGGCTTGTCTGCTCCCGGCATCCGCTTACAGACAAGCTGTGACCGTCTCCGGGAGCTGCATGTGT
CAGAGGTTTTCACCGTCATCACCGAAACGCGCGAGGCAGCTGCGGTAAAGCTCATCAGCGTGGTCGTGAA
GCGATTCACAGATGTCTGCCTGTTCATCCGCGTCCAGCTCGTTGAGTTTCTCCAGAAGCGTTAATGTCTG
GCTTCTGATAAAGCGGGCCATGTTAAGGGCGGTTTTTTCCTGTTTGGTCACTGATGCCTCCGTGTAAGGG
GGATTTCTGTTCATGGGGGTAATGATACCGATGAAACGAGAGAGGATGCTCACGATACGGGTTACTGATG
ATGAACATGCCCGGTTACTGGAACGTTGTGAGGGTAAACAACTGGCGGTATGGATGCGGCGGGACCAGAG
AAAAATCACTCAGGGTCAATGCCAGCGCTTCGTTAATACAGATGTAGGTGTTCCACAGGGTAGCCAGCAG
CATCCTGCGATGCAGATCCGGAACATAATGGTGCAGGGCGCTGACTTCCGCGTTTCCAGACTTTACGAAA
CACGGAAACCGAAGACCATTCATGTTGTTGCTCAGGTCGCAGACGTTTTGCAGCAGCAGTCGCTTCACGT
TCGCTCGCGTATCGGTGATTCATTCTGCTAACCAGTAAGGCAACCCCGCCAGCCTAGCCGGGTCCTCAAC
GACAGGAGCACGATCATGCGCACCCGTGGGGCCGCCATGCCGGCGATAATGGCCTGCTTCTCGCCGAAAC
GTTTGGTGGCGGGACCAGTGACGAAGGCTTGAGCGAGGGCGTGCAAGATTCCGAATACCGCAAGCGACAG
GCCGATCATCGTCGCGCTCCAGCGAAAGCGGTCCTCGCCGAAAATGACCCAGAGCGCTGCCGGCACCTGT
CCTACGAGTTGCATGATAAAGAAGACAGTCATAAGTGCGGCGACGATAGTCATGCCCCGCGCCCACCGGA
AGGAGCTGACTGGGTTGAAGGCTCTCAAGGGCATCGGTCGAGATCCCGGTGCCTAATGAGTGAGCTAACT
TACATTAATTGCGTTGCGCTCACTGCCCGCTTTCCAGTCGGGAAACCTGTCGTGCCAGCTGCATTAATGA
ATCGGCCAACGCGCGGGGAGAGGCGGTTTGCGTATTGGGCGCCAGGGTGGTTTTTCTTTTCACCAGTGAG
ACGGGCAACAGCTGATTGCCCTTCACCGCCTGGCCCTGAGAGAGTTGCAGCAAGCGGTCCACGCTGGTTT
GCCCCAGCAGGCGAAAATCCTGTTTGATGGTGGTTAACGGCGGGATATAACATGAGCTGTCTTCGGTATC
GTCGTATCCCACTACCGAGATGTCCGCACCAACGCGCAGCCCGGACTCGGTAATGGCGCGCATTGCGCCC
AGCGCCATCTGATCGTTGGCAACCAGCATCGCAGTGGGAACGATGCCCTCATTCAGCATTTGCATGGTTT
GTTGAAAACCGGACATGGCACTCCAGTCGCCTTCCCGTTCCGCTATCGGCTGAATTTGATTGCGAGTGAG
ATATTTATGCCAGCCAGCCAGACGCAGACGCGCCGAGACAGAACTTAATGGGCCCGCTAACAGCGCGATT
TGCTGGTGACCCAATGCGACCAGATGCTCCACGCCCAGTCGCGTACCGTCTTCATGGGAGAAAATAATAC
TGTTGATGGGTGTCTGGTCAGAGACATCAAGAAATAACGCCGGAACATTAGTGCAGGCAGCTTCCACAGC
AATGGCATCCTGGTCATCCAGCGGATAGTTAATGATCAGCCCACTGACGCGTTGCGCGAGAAGATTGTGC
ACCGCCGCTTTACAGGCTTCGACGCCGCTTCGTTCTACCATCGACACCACCACGCTGGCACCCAGTTGAT
CGGCGCGAGATTTAATCGCCGCGACAATTTGCGACGGCGCGTGCAGGGCCAGACTGGAGGTGGCAACGCC
AATCAGCAACGACTGTTTGCCCGCCAGTTGTTGTGCCACGCGGTTGGGAATGTAATTCAGCTCCGCCATC
GCCGCTTCCACTTTTTCCCGCGTTTTCGCAGAAACGTGGCTGGCCTGGTTCACCACGCGGGAAACGGTCT
GATAAGAGACACCGGCATACTCTGCGACATCGTATAACGTTACTGGTTTCACATTCACCACCCTGAATTG
ACTCTCTTCCGGGCGCTATCATGCCATACCGCGAAAGGTTTTGCGCCATTCGATGGTGTCCGGGATCTCG
ACGCTCTCCCTTATGCGACTCCTGCATTAGGAAGCAGCCCAGTAGTAGGTTGAGGCCGTTGAGCACCGCC
GCCGCAAGGAATGGTGCATGCAAGGAGATGGCGCCCAACAGTCCCCCGGCCACGGGGCCTGCCACCATAC
CCACGCCGAAACAAGCGCTCATGAGCCCGAAGTGGCGAGCCCGATCTTCCCCATCGGTGATGTCGGCGAT
ATAGGCGCCAGCAACCGCACCTGTGGCGCCGGTGATGCCGGCCACGATGCGTCCGGCGTAGAGGATCGAG
ATCGATCTCGATCCCGCGAAATTAATACGACTCACTATAGGGGAATTGTGAGCGGATAACAATTCCCCTC
TAGAAATAATTTTGTTTAACTTTAAGAAGGAGATATACATATGGGCAGCAGCCATCATCATCATCATCAC
GGCAGCGGCCTGGTGCCGCGCGGCAGCGCTAGCATGTCGGACTCAGAAGTCAATCAAGAAGCTAAGCCAG
AGGTCAAGCCAGAAGTCAAGCCTGAGACTCACATCAATTTAAAGGTGTCCGATGGATCTTCAGAGATCTT
CTTCAAGATCAAAAAGACCACTCCTTTAAGAAGGCTGATGGAAGCGTTCGCTAAAAGACAGGGTAAGGAA
ATGGACTCCTTAAGATTCTTGTACGACGGTATTAGAATTCAAGCTGATCAGACCCCTGAAGATTTGGACA
TGGAGGATAACGATATTATTGAGGCTCACAGAGAACAGATTGGTGGTGTTGACTCAATCCAAGCTGAAGA
GTGGTACTTTGGAAAGATTGGGAGAAAGGATGCAGAGAGGCAGCTGCTTTCACCAGGCAACCCCCAGGGG
GCCTTTCTCATTCGGGAAAGCGAGACCACCAAAGGTGCCTACTCCCTGTCCATCCGGGACTGGGATCAGA
CCAGAGGCGATCATGTGAAGCATTACAAGATCCGCAAACTGGACATGGGCGGCTACTACATCACCACACG
GGTTCAGTTCAACTCGGTGCAGGAGCTGGTGCAGCACTACATGGAGGTGAATGACGGGCTGTGCAACCTG
CTCATCGCGCCCTGCACCATCGGCCTGAACGATATTTTTGAAGCGCAGAAAATTGAATGGCATGAATAAC
GTCGACAAGCTTGCGGCCGCACTCGAGCACCACCACCACCACCACTGAGATCCGGCTGCTAACAAAGCCC
GAAAGGAAGCTGAGTTGGCTGCTGCCACCGCTGAGCAATAACTAGCATAACCCCTTGGGGCCTCTAAACG
GGTCTTGAGGGGTTTTTTGCTGAAAGGAGGAACTATATCCGGA
